Addgene plasmid #180194: pVAX1-SARS-CoV-2 R685A S HA-tag
Purpose: Furin-cleavage site deficient S
Depositing lab: Guangxun Meng. Publication: SARS-CoV-2 spike engagement of ACE2 primes S2' site cleavage and fusion initiation. Yu S, Zheng X, Zhou B, Li J, Chen M, Deng R, Wong G, Lavillette D, Meng G. Proc Natl Acad Sci U S A. 2022 Jan 4;119(1). pii: 2111199119. doi: 10.1073/pnas.2111199119. PubMed 34930824.
Backbone
  Vector backbone: pVAX1
  Total vector size (bp): 6848
  Vector type: Mammalian Expression
  Selectable markers: Neomycin (select with G418)
Growth in bacteria
  Bacterial resistance: Kanamycin, 50 μg/mL
  Growth temperature: 37°C
  Growth strain: DH5alpha
  Copy number: High Copy
Gene/Insert
  Gene/Insert name: SARS-CoV-2 Spike R685A (alt names: spike; 2019-nCoV Spike)
  Species: Severe acute respiratory syndrome coronavirus 2
  Insert size (bp): 3848
  Mutation: Changed Arginine 685 to Alanine (R685A)
  GenBank ID: NC_045512.2 NC_045512.2
  Promoter: CMV
  Tag / fusion protein: HA (C terminal on insert)
  Cloning method: Restriction Enzyme; 5′ cloning site NheI, KpnI (unknown if destroyed); 3′ cloning site BamHI,EcoRI (unknown if destroyed)
  Sequencing primers: 5′ caatgggagtttgttttggc; 3′ ctggcaactagaaggcacag
Resource information
  A portion of this plasmid was derived from a plasmid made by: Courtesy of Prof Gary Wong and Prof Dimitri Lavillette
Terms and licenses: Academic/Nonprofit Terms; Industry Terms: Not Available to Industry
How to cite: pVAX1-SARS-CoV-2 R685A S HA-tag was a gift from Guangxun Meng (Addgene plasmid # 180194)
