[The description below was written by a language model from this plasmid's Addgene catalogue record and pLannotate feature annotations shown in this document.]
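Description:
pVAX1-SARS-CoV-2 R685A S HA-tag is a 6,848 bp mammalian expression plasmid built on the pVAX1 backbone, carrying the spike (S) glycoprotein of SARS-CoV-2 with arginine 685 changed to alanine. Residue 685 lies at the S1/S2 furin cleavage site, and the record describes the product as a furin-cleavage-site-deficient spike. The plasmid is maintained in E. coli at high copy through a ColE1/pUC-type origin and selected with kanamycin by way of the Tn5 aminoglycoside phosphotransferase (NeoR/KanR) gene. The catalogue entry also lists neomycin/G418 as a selectable marker, but the annotation shows no separate eukaryotic promoter upstream of this gene.

The spike open reading frame (about 3.8 kb) is driven by the human cytomegalovirus immediate-early enhancer and promoter and terminated by the bovine growth hormone polyadenylation signal. A T7 promoter sits between the CMV promoter and the coding sequence, where it can serve for in vitro transcription or as a sequencing primer site. An HA epitope tag is fused to the C terminus of spike. The annotation software labels it as a fragment of a 3xHA element, and its short length is consistent with a single HA copy, allowing detection of full-length S and C-terminal (S2-containing) fragments by anti-HA antibodies. The short matches annotated as a truncated HIV-1 LTR, a bom region and an AmpR promoter are only fragments and probably reflect sequence similarity within the backbone rather than functional elements.

The construct suits transient expression of uncleaved spike in mammalian cells. Typical uses would be comparing it with wild-type S in studies of proteolytic processing, ACE2-dependent S2' cleavage, and membrane fusion or cell–cell fusion.
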