Features (pLannotate 1.2.2; 11 found; start..end, strand, type, name):
     36..415     +  enhancer       CMV enhancer: human cytomegalovirus immediate early enhancer
    416..619     +  promoter       CMV promoter: human cytomegalovirus (CMV) immediate early promoter
    615..648     +  LTR            5' LTR (truncated) (fragment): truncated 5' long terminal repeat (LTR) from HIV-1
    664..682     +  promoter       T7 promoter: promoter for bacteriophage T7 RNA polymerase
    730..4548    +  CDS            S: SPIKE_SARS2 - Experimental evidence at protein level: Swiss-Prot protein existence level 1. [Spike glycoprotein]: May down-regulate host tetherin (BST2) by lysosomal degradation, thereby counteracting its antiviral activity. From Severe acute respiratory syndrome coronavirus 2 (2019-nCoV) (SARS-CoV-2).
   4552..4574    +  CDS            3xHA (fragment): three tandem HA epitope tags
   4678..4902    +  polyA_signal   bGH poly(A) signal: bovine growth hormone polyadenylation signal
   5075..5869    +  CDS            NeoR/KanR: aminoglycoside phosphotransferase from Tn5; aph(3')-II (or nptII); confers resistance to neomycin, kanamycin, and G418 (Geneticin®)
   5890..5941    -  misc_feature   bom (fragment): basis of mobility region from pBR322
   5968..6056    +  promoter       AmpR promoter (fragment): bla
   6195..6783    +  rep_origin     ori: high-copy-number ColE1/pMB1/pBR322/pUC origin of replication
>Addgene plasmid #180194 | pVAX1-SARS-CoV-2 R685A S HA-tag | depositor full sequence | sequence record 350069 | Furin-cleavage site deficient spike
GACTCTTCGCGATGTACGGGCCAGATATACGCGTTGACATTGATTATTGACTAGTTATTAATAGTAATCA
ATTACGGGGTCATTAGTTCATAGCCCATATATGGAGTTCCGCGTTACATAACTTACGGTAAATGGCCCGC
CTGGCTGACCGCCCAACGACCCCCGCCCATTGACGTCAATAATGACGTATGTTCCCATAGTAACGCCAAT
AGGGACTTTCCATTGACGTCAATGGGTGGACTATTTACGGTAAACTGCCCACTTGGCAGTACATCAAGTG
TATCATATGCCAAGTACGCCCCCTATTGACGTCAATGACGGTAAATGGCCCGCCTGGCATTATGCCCAGT
ACATGACCTTATGGGACTTTCCTACTTGGCAGTACATCTACGTATTAGTCATCGCTATTACCATGGTGAT
GCGGTTTTGGCAGTACATCAATGGGCGTGGATAGCGGTTTGACTCACGGGGATTTCCAAGTCTCCACCCC
ATTGACGTCAATGGGAGTTTGTTTTGGCACCAAAATCAACGGGACTTTCCAAAATGTCGTAACAACTCCG
CCCCATTGACGCAAATGGGCGGTAGGCGTGTACGGTGGGAGGTCTATATAAGCAGAGCTCTCTGGCTAAC
TAGAGAACCCACTGCTTACTGGCTTATCGAAATTAATACGACTCACTATAGGGAGACCCAAGCTGGCTAG
CGTTTAAACTTAAGCTTGGTACCGCCACCATGTTCGTGTTTCTGGTGCTGCTGCCTCTGGTGAGCTCCCA
GTGCGTGAATCTGACCACAAGGACCCAGCTGCCCCCTGCCTATACCAACTCCTTCACACGGGGCGTGTAC
TATCCCGACAAGGTGTTCCGGAGCAGCGTGCTGCACTCCACACAGGATCTGTTTCTGCCTTTCTTTTCTA
ACGTGACCTGGTTCCACGCCATCCACGTGAGCGGCACCAATGGCACAAAGAGGTTCGACAACCCAGTGCT
GCCCTTCAATGATGGCGTGTACTTCGCCTCCACCGAGAAGTCTAATATCATCCGCGGCTGGATCTTTGGC
ACCACACTGGACAGCAAGACACAGTCCCTGCTGATCGTGAACAATGCCACCAACGTGGTCATCAAGGTGT
GCGAGTTCCAGTTTTGTAACGATCCATTCCTGGGCGTGTACTATCACAAGAACAATAAGTCTTGGATGGA
GAGCGAGTTTCGCGTGTATTCCTCTGCCAACAATTGCACATTTGAGTACGTGTCCCAGCCCTTCCTGATG
GACCTGGAGGGCAAGCAGGGCAATTTCAAGAACCTGCGGGAGTTCGTGTTTAAGAACATCGATGGCTACT
TCAAAATCTACTCCAAGCACACCCCAATCAATCTGGTGAGAGACCTGCCACAGGGCTTCTCTGCCCTGGA
GCCACTGGTGGATCTGCCCATCGGCATCAACATCACCCGGTTTCAGACACTGCTGGCCCTGCACAGAAGC
TACCTGACACCAGGCGACAGCTCCTCTGGATGGACCGCAGGAGCAGCAGCCTACTATGTGGGCTATCTGC
AGCCCAGGACCTTCCTGCTGAAGTACAACGAGAATGGCACCATCACAGACGCAGTGGATTGCGCACTGGA
CCCCCTGTCTGAGACCAAGTGTACACTGAAGAGCTTTACCGTGGAGAAGGGCATCTATCAGACAAGCAAC
TTCAGGGTGCAGCCTACCGAGTCCATCGTGCGCTTTCCCAATATCACAAACCTGTGCCCTTTTGGCGAGG
TGTTCAATGCAACCAGGTTCGCAAGCGTGTACGCATGGAATAGGAAGCGCATCTCCAACTGCGTGGCCGA
CTATTCTGTGCTGTACAATAGCGCCTCCTTCTCTACCTTTAAGTGCTACGGCGTGAGCCCCACAAAGCTG
AATGACCTGTGCTTTACCAACGTGTACGCCGATTCCTTCGTGATCAGGGGCGACGAGGTGCGCCAGATCG
CACCAGGACAGACAGGCAAGATCGCAGACTACAACTATAAGCTGCCTGACGATTTCACCGGCTGCGTGAT
CGCCTGGAACAGCAACAATCTGGATAGCAAAGTGGGCGGCAACTACAATTATCTGTACCGGCTGTTTAGA
AAGTCTAACCTGAAGCCATTCGAGAGGGACATCTCCACAGAAATCTACCAGGCCGGCTCTACCCCCTGCA
ATGGCGTGGAGGGCTTTAACTGTTATTTCCCTCTGCAGAGCTACGGCTTCCAGCCAACAAATGGCGTGGG
CTATCAGCCCTACCGCGTGGTGGTGCTGTCTTTTGAGCTGCTGCACGCCCCTGCAACAGTGTGCGGACCA
AAGAAGAGCACCAATCTGGTGAAGAACAAGTGCGTGAACTTCAACTTCAACGGACTGACCGGCACAGGCG
TGCTGACCGAGTCCAACAAGAAGTTCCTGCCTTTTCAGCAGTTCGGCAGGGACATCGCAGATACCACAGA
CGCCGTGCGCGACCCTCAGACCCTGGAGATCCTGGATATCACACCATGCTCCTTCGGCGGCGTGTCTGTG
ATCACACCAGGCACCAATACAAGCAACCAGGTGGCCGTGCTGTATCAGGACGTGAACTGTACCGAGGTGC
CCGTGGCAATCCACGCAGATCAGCTGACCCCTACATGGCGGGTGTACTCTACCGGCAGCAACGTGTTCCA
GACAAGAGCCGGATGCCTGATCGGAGCAGAGCACGTGAACAATAGCTATGAGTGCGACATCCCTATCGGC
GCCGGCATCTGTGCCTCCTACCAGACCCAGACAAACTCCCCAAGGAGAGCAGCGTCTGTGGCAAGCCAGT
CCATCATCGCCTATACCATGAGCCTGGGCGCCGAGAACTCCGTGGCCTACTCCAACAATTCTATCGCCAT
CCCTACCAATTTCACAATCTCCGTGACCACAGAGATCCTGCCAGTGAGCATGACCAAGACATCCGTGGAC
TGCACAATGTATATCTGTGGCGATTCCACCGAGTGCTCTAATCTGCTGCTGCAGTACGGCTCTTTTTGTA
CCCAGCTGAACAGAGCCCTGACAGGCATCGCCGTGGAGCAGGACAAGAATACACAGGAGGTGTTCGCCCA
GGTGAAGCAAATCTACAAGACCCCACCCATCAAGGACTTTGGCGGCTTCAACTTTAGCCAGATCCTGCCC
GATCCTAGCAAGCCATCCAAGCGGTCTTTTATCGAGGACCTGCTGTTCAATAAGGTGACCCTGGCCGATG
CCGGCTTCATCAAGCAGTATGGCGATTGCCTGGGCGACATCGCCGCCAGAGACCTGATCTGTGCCCAGAA
GTTTAACGGCCTGACCGTGCTGCCTCCACTGCTGACAGATGAGATGATCGCCCAGTACACATCTGCCCTG
CTGGCAGGCACCATCACAAGCGGATGGACCTTCGGCGCAGGAGCCGCCCTGCAGATCCCCTTTGCCATGC
AGATGGCCTATCGGTTCAATGGCATCGGCGTGACCCAGAATGTGCTGTACGAGAACCAGAAGCTGATCGC
CAATCAGTTTAACTCCGCCATCGGCAAGATCCAGGACTCTCTGAGCTCCACAGCAAGCGCCCTGGGCAAG
CTGCAGGATGTGGTGAATCAGAACGCCCAGGCCCTGAACACCCTGGTGAAGCAGCTGTCTAGCAATTTCG
GCGCCATCTCCTCTGTGCTGAACGATATCCTGAGCCGGCTGGACAAGGTGGAGGCAGAGGTGCAGATCGA
CCGGCTGATCACAGGCAGACTGCAGTCCCTGCAGACCTACGTGACACAGCAGCTGATCAGGGCAGCAGAG
ATCAGGGCATCTGCCAACCTGGCAGCAACCAAGATGAGCGAGTGCGTGCTGGGCCAGTCCAAGAGAGTGG
ACTTTTGTGGCAAGGGCTATCACCTGATGAGCTTCCCACAGTCCGCCCCTCACGGAGTGGTGTTTCTGCA
CGTGACCTACGTGCCAGCCCAGGAGAAGAACTTCACCACAGCACCAGCAATCTGCCACGATGGCAAGGCA
CACTTTCCTAGGGAGGGCGTGTTCGTGAGCAATGGCACCCACTGGTTTGTGACACAGCGCAACTTCTACG
AGCCACAGATCATCACCACAGACAATACATTCGTGTCCGGCAACTGTGACGTGGTCATCGGCATCGTGAA
CAATACCGTGTATGATCCTCTGCAGCCAGAGCTGGACTCTTTTAAGGAGGAGCTGGATAAGTACTTCAAG
AACCACACCAGCCCCGACGTGGATCTGGGCGACATCTCTGGCATCAATGCCAGCGTGGTGAACATCCAGA
AGGAGATCGACAGGCTGAATGAGGTGGCCAAGAATCTGAACGAGTCCCTGATCGATCTGCAGGAGCTGGG
CAAGTATGAGCAGTACATCAAGTGGCCCTGGTATATCTGGCTGGGCTTCATCGCCGGCCTGATCGCCATC
GTGATGGTGACCATCATGCTGTGCTGTATGACAAGCTGCTGTTCCTGCCTGAAGGGCTGCTGTTCTTGTG
GCAGCTGCTGTAAGTTTGATGAGGACGATAGCGAGCCTGTGCTGAAGGGCGTGAAGCTGCACTACACCTA
CCCCTACGACGTGCCAGATTATGCCTGAGGATCCACTAGTCCAGTGTGGTGGAATTCTGCAGATATCCAG
CACAGTGGCGGCCGCTCGAGTCTAGAGGGCCCGTTTAAACCCGCTGATCAGCCTCGACTGTGCCTTCTAG
TTGCCAGCCATCTGTTGTTTGCCCCTCCCCCGTGCCTTCCTTGACCCTGGAAGGTGCCACTCCCACTGTC
CTTTCCTAATAAAATGAGGAAATTGCATCGCATTGTCTGAGTAGGTGTCATTCTATTCTGGGGGGTGGGG
TGGGGCAGGACAGCAAGGGGGAGGATTGGGAAGACAATAGCAGGCATGCTGGGGATGCGGTGGGCTCTAT
GGCTTCTACTGGGCGGTTTTATGGACAGCAAGCGAACCGGAATTGCCAGCTGGGGCGCCCTCTGGTAAGG
TTGGGAAGCCCTGCAAAGTAAACTGGATGGCTTTCTCGCCGCCAAGGATCTGATGGCGCAGGGGATCAAG
CTCTGATCAAGAGACAGGATGAGGATCGTTTCGCATGATTGAACAAGATGGATTGCACGCAGGTTCTCCG
GCCGCTTGGGTGGAGAGGCTATTCGGCTATGACTGGGCACAACAGACAATCGGCTGCTCTGATGCCGCCG
TGTTCCGGCTGTCAGCGCAGGGGCGCCCGGTTCTTTTTGTCAAGACCGACCTGTCCGGTGCCCTGAATGA
ACTGCAAGACGAGGCAGCGCGGCTATCGTGGCTGGCCACGACGGGCGTTCCTTGCGCAGCTGTGCTCGAC
GTTGTCACTGAAGCGGGAAGGGACTGGCTGCTATTGGGCGAAGTGCCGGGGCAGGATCTCCTGTCATCTC
ACCTTGCTCCTGCCGAGAAAGTATCCATCATGGCTGATGCAATGCGGCGGCTGCATACGCTTGATCCGGC
TACCTGCCCATTCGACCACCAAGCGAAACATCGCATCGAGCGAGCACGTACTCGGATGGAAGCCGGTCTT
GTCGATCAGGATGATCTGGACGAAGAGCATCAGGGGCTCGCGCCAGCCGAACTGTTCGCCAGGCTCAAGG
CGAGCATGCCCGACGGCGAGGATCTCGTCGTGACCCATGGCGATGCCTGCTTGCCGAATATCATGGTGGA
AAATGGCCGCTTTTCTGGATTCATCGACTGTGGCCGGCTGGGTGTGGCGGACCGCTATCAGGACATAGCG
TTGGCTACCCGTGATATTGCTGAAGAGCTTGGCGGCGAATGGGCTGACCGCTTCCTCGTGCTTTACGGTA
TCGCCGCTCCCGATTCGCAGCGCATCGCCTTCTATCGCCTTCTTGACGAGTTCTTCTGAATTATTAACGC
TTACAATTTCCTGATGCGGTATTTTCTCCTTACGCATCTGTGCGGTATTTCACACCGCATACAGGTGGCA
CTTTTCGGGGAAATGTGCGCGGAACCCCTATTTGTTTATTTTTCTAAATACATTCAAATATGTATCCGCT
CATGAGACAATAACCCTGATAAATGCTTCAATAATAGCACGTGCTAAAACTTCATTTTTAATTTAAAAGG
ATCTAGGTGAAGATCCTTTTTGATAATCTCATGACCAAAATCCCTTAACGTGAGTTTTCGTTCCACTGAG
CGTCAGACCCCGTAGAAAAGATCAAAGGATCTTCTTGAGATCCTTTTTTTCTGCGCGTAATCTGCTGCTT
GCAAACAAAAAAACCACCGCTACCAGCGGTGGTTTGTTTGCCGGATCAAGAGCTACCAACTCTTTTTCCG
AAGGTAACTGGCTTCAGCAGAGCGCAGATACCAAATACTGTCCTTCTAGTGTAGCCGTAGTTAGGCCACC
ACTTCAAGAACTCTGTAGCACCGCCTACATACCTCGCTCTGCTAATCCTGTTACCAGTGGCTGCTGCCAG
TGGCGATAAGTCGTGTCTTACCGGGTTGGACTCAAGACGATAGTTACCGGATAAGGCGCAGCGGTCGGGC
TGAACGGGGGGTTCGTGCACACAGCCCAGCTTGGAGCGAACGACCTACACCGAACTGAGATACCTACAGC
GTGAGCTATGAGAAAGCGCCACGCTTCCCGAAGGGAGAAAGGCGGACAGGTATCCGGTAAGCGGCAGGGT
CGGAACAGGAGAGCGCACGAGGGAGCTTCCAGGGGGAAACGCCTGGTATCTTTATAGTCCTGTCGGGTTT
CGCCACCTCTGACTTGAGCGTCGATTTTTGTGATGCTCGTCAGGGGGGCGGAGCCTATGGAAAAACGCCA
GCAACGCGGCCTTTTTACGGTTCCTGGGCTTTTGCTGGCCTTTTGCTCACATGTTCTT
